Addgene plasmid #54812: mEos4b-C1
Purpose: (Empty Backbone) Localization: C1 Cloning Vector, Excitation: 505 / 569, Emission: 516 / 581
Depositing lab: Michael Davidson & Loren Looger. Depositing organization: Florida State University, Tallahassee. Publication: Fixation-resistant photoactivatable fluorescent proteins for CLEM. Paez-Segala MG, Sun MG, Shtengel G, Viswanathan S, Baird MA, Macklin JJ, Patel R, Allen JR, Howe ES, Piszczek G, Hess HF, Davidson MW, Wang Y, Looger LL. Nat Methods. 2015 Jan 12. doi: 10.1038/nmeth.3225. PubMed 25581799.
Backbone
  Vector backbone: mEos4b-C1
  Backbone size (bp): 4750
  Vector type: Mammalian Expression
  Selectable markers: Neomycin (select with G418)
  Tag / fusion protein: mEos4b (N terminal on backbone)
Growth in bacteria
  Bacterial resistance: Kanamycin, 50 μg/mL
  Growth temperature: 37°C
  Growth strain: DH5alpha
  Copy number: High Copy
Gene/Insert
  Gene/Insert name: None
  Tag / fusion protein: mEos4b (N terminal on backbone)
Terms and licenses: Academic/Nonprofit Terms; Industry Terms
Depositor comments: . Excitation = 505 / 569; Emission = 516 / 581
How to cite: mEos4b-C1 was a gift from Michael Davidson & Loren Looger (Addgene plasmid # 54812 ; http://n2t.net/addgene:54812 ; RRID:Addgene_54812)
