[The description below was written by a language model from this plasmid's Addgene catalogue record and pLannotate feature annotations shown in this document.]
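Description:
mEos4b-C1 is an empty mammalian expression backbone of the "C1" cloning-vector layout, designed for building fusions in which the photoconvertible fluorescent protein mEos4b sits at the N terminus of a protein of interest. The catalogue lists the backbone at about 4.75 kb, while the sequenced record used for annotation is 4,695 nt. It is propagated in E. coli from a high-copy ColE1/pUC-type origin under kanamycin selection, and also carries an f1 bacteriophage origin. A single NeoR/KanR (Tn5 aminoglycoside phosphotransferase) gene serves both hosts. A bacterial bla-type promoter drives it for kanamycin resistance, and the adjacent SV40 enhancer/early promoter drives it in mammalian cells for G418 selection of stable transfectants, with an HSV TK polyadenylation signal downstream. The short ble, SV40 large T antigen and bGH poly(A) matches in the annotation are fragments and appear to be residual backbone sequence rather than functional elements.

The expression cassette consists of the human CMV immediate-early enhancer and promoter, followed by the mEos4b coding sequence. A multiple cloning site follows directly after it, and an SV40 polyadenylation signal ends the unit. No insert is present. A gene cloned in frame into the MCS is expressed as an mEos4b-tagged fusion, and the unmodified vector should express the fluorescent protein alone. mEos4b derives from a Lobophyllia hemprichii protein and converts from a green state (excitation/emission 505/516 nm) to a red state (569/581 nm). The associated publication describes fixation-resistant photoactivatable fluorescent proteins for correlative light and electron microscopy, so the vector is suited to making tagged constructs for localization studies and that kind of imaging.
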