Features (pLannotate 1.2.2; 14 found; start..end, strand, type, name):
     68..371     +  enhancer       CMV enhancer: human cytomegalovirus immediate early enhancer
    372..575     +  promoter       CMV promoter: human cytomegalovirus (CMV) immediate early promoter
    620..1300    +  CDS            mEos4b: mEos4b is a photoconvertible red fluorescent protein published in 2015, derived from Lobophyllia hemprichii. It has moderate acid sensitivity.
   1301..1366    +  misc_feature   MCS: multiple cloning site
   1383..1467    +  CDS            large T antigen (fragment): large T antigen from SV40 (simian virus 40)
   1490..1611    +  polyA_signal   SV40 poly(A) signal: SV40 polyadenylation signal
   1645..2073    -  rep_origin     f1 ori (sequence partly withheld): f1 bacteriophage origin of replication; arrow indicates direction of (+) strand synthesis
   2100..2204    +  promoter       AmpR promoter: bla
   2206..2563    +  promoter       SV40 promoter: SV40 enhancer and early promoter
   2598..3392    +  CDS            NeoR/KanR: aminoglycoside phosphotransferase from Tn5; aph(3')-II (or nptII); confers resistance to neomycin, kanamycin, and G418 (Geneticin®)
   3413..3565    +  CDS            ble (fragment): BLE_KLEPN - Experimental evidence at protein level: Swiss-Prot protein existence level 1. Binding protein with a strong affinity to the bleomycin family of antibiotics. Binds to CL990; an antimitotic-antibiotic compound. From Klebsiella pneumoniae.
   3624..3671    +  polyA_signal   HSV TK poly(A) signal: herpes simplex virus thymidine kinase polyadenylation signal (Cole and Stacy, 1985)
   3762..3778    -  polyA_signal   bGH poly(A) signal (fragment): bovine growth hormone polyadenylation signal
   4000..4588    +  rep_origin     ori: high-copy-number ColE1/pMB1/pBR322/pUC origin of replication
>Addgene plasmid #54812 | mEos4b-C1 | addgene full sequence | sequence record 164254 | Addgene NGS results
CATGCATTAGTTATTAATAGTAATCAATTACGGGGTCATTAGTTCATAGCCCATATATGGAGTTCCGCGT
TACATAACTTACGGTAAATGGCCCGCCTGGCTGACCGCCCAACGACCCCCGCCCATTGACGTCAATAATG
ACGTATGTTCCCATAGTAACGCCAATAGGGACTTTCCATTGACGTCAATGGGTGGAGTATTTACGGTAAA
CTGCCCACTTGGCAGTACATCAAGTGTATCATATGCCAAGTACGCCCCCTATTGACGTCAATGACGGTAA
ATGGCCCGCCTGGCATTATGCCCAGTACATGACCTTATGGGACTTTCCTACTTGGCAGTACATCTACGTA
TTAGTCATCGCTATTACCATGGTGATGCGGTTTTGGCAGTACATCAATGGGCGTGGATAGCGGTTTGACT
CACGGGGATTTCCAAGTCTCCACCCCATTGACGTCAATGGGAGTTTGTTTTGGCACCAAAATCAACGGGA
CTTTCCAAAATGTCGTAACAACTCCGCCCCATTGACGCAAATGGGCGGTAGGCGTGTACGGTGGGAGGTC
TATATAAGCAGAGCTGGTTTAGTGAACCGTCAGATCCGCTAGCGCTACCGGTCGCCACCATGGTGAGTGC
GATTAAGCCAGACATGAGGATCAAACTCCGTATGGAAGGCAACGTAAACGGGCACCACTTTGTGATCGAC
GGAGATGGTACAGGCAAGCCTTATGAGGGAAAACAGACCATGGATCTTGAAGTCAAAGAGGGCGGACCTC
TGCCTTTTGCCTTTGATATCCTGACCACTGCATTCCATTACGGCAACAGGGTATTCGTGAAATATCCAGA
CAACATACAAGACTATTTTAAGCAGTCGTTTCCTAAGGGGTATTCGTGGGAACGAAGCTTGACTTTCGAA
GACGGGGGCATTTGCAATGCCAGAAACGACATAACAATGGAAGGGGACACTTTCTATAATAAAGTTCGAT
TTTATGGTACCAACTTTCCCGCCAATGGTCCAGTTATGCAGAAGAAGACGCTGAAATGGGAGCCCTCCAC
TGAGAAAATGTATGTGCGTGATGGAGTGCTGACGGGTGATATTGAGATGGCTTTGTTGCTTGAAGGAAAT
GCCCATTACCGATGTGACTTCAGAACTACTTACAAAGCTAAGGAGAAGGGTGTCAAGTTACCAGGCGCCC
ACTTTGTGGACCACGCCATTGAGATTTTAAGCCATGACAAAGATTACAACAAGGTTAAGCTGTATGAGCA
TGCTGTTGCTCATTCTGGATTGCCTGACAATGCCAGACGATCCGGACTCAGATCTCGAGCTCAAGCTTCG
AATTCTGCAGTCGACGGTACCGCGGGCCCGGGATCCACCGGATCTAGATAACTGATCATAATCAGCCATA
CCACATTTGTAGAGGTTTTACTTGCTTTAAAAAACCTCCCACACCTCCCCCTGAACCTGAAACATAAAAT
GAATGCAATTGTTGTTGTTAACTTGTTTATTGCAGCTTATAATGGTTACAAATAAAGCAATAGCATCACA
AATTTCACAAATAAAGCATTTTTTTCACTGCATTCTAGTTGTGGTTTGTCCAAACTCATCAATGTATCTT
AACGCGTAAATTGTAAGCGTTAATATTTTGTTAAAATTCGCGTTAAATTTTTGTTAAATCAGCTCATTTT
TTAACCAATAGGCCGAAATCGGCAAAATCCCTTATAAATCAAAAGAATAGACCGAGATAGGGT
[37 nt withheld, positions 1744-1780]
AAAGAACGTGGACTCCAACGTCAAAGG
[49 nt withheld, positions 1808-1856]
T
[91 nt withheld, positions 1858-1948]
G
[124 nt withheld, positions 1950-2073]
CAGGTGGCACTTTTCGGGGAAATGTGCGCGGAACCCCTATTTGTTTATTTTTCTAAATACATTCAAATAT
GTATCCGCTCATGAGACAATAACCCTGATAAATGCTTCAATAATATTGAAAAAGGAAGAGTCCTGAGGCG
GAAAGAACCAGCTGTGGAATGTGTGTCAGTTAGGGTGTGGAAAGTCCCCAGGCTCCCCAGCAGGCAGAAG
TATGCAAAGCATGCATCTCAATTAGTCAGCAACCAGGTGTGGAAAGTCCCCAGGCTCCCCAGCAGGCAGA
AGTATGCAAAGCATGCATCTCAATTAGTCAGCAACCATAGTCCCGCCCCTAACTCCGCCCATCCCGCCCC
TAACTCCGCCCAGTTCCGCCCATTCTCCGCCCCATGGCTGACTAATTTTTTTTATTTATGCAGAGGCCGA
GGCCGCCTCGGCCTCTGAGCTATTCCAGAAGTAGTGAGGAGGCTTTTTTGGAGGCCTAGGCTTTTGCAAA
GATCGATCAAGAGACAGGATGAGGATCGTTTCGCATGATTGAACAAGATGGATTGCACGCAGGTTCTCCG
GCCGCTTGGGTGGAGAGGCTATTCGGCTATGACTGGGCACAACAGACAATCGGCTGCTCTGATGCCGCCG
TGTTCCGGCTGTCAGCGCAGGGGCGCCCGGTTCTTTTTGTCAAGACCGACCTGTCCGGTGCCCTGAATGA
ACTGCAAGACGAGGCAGCGCGGCTATCGTGGCTGGCCACGACGGGCGTTCCTTGCGCAGCTGTGCTCGAC
GTTGTCACTGAAGCGGGAAGGGACTGGCTGCTATTGGGCGAAGTGCCGGGGCAGGATCTCCTGTCATCTC
ACCTTGCTCCTGCCGAGAAAGTATCCATCATGGCTGATGCAATGCGGCGGCTGCATACGCTTGATCCGGC
TACCTGCCCATTCGACCACCAAGCGAAACATCGCATCGAGCGAGCACGTACTCGGATGGAAGCCGGTCTT
GTCGATCAGGATGATCTGGACGAAGAGCATCAGGGGCTCGCGCCAGCCGAACTGTTCGCCAGGCTCAAGG
CGAGCATGCCCGACGGCGAGGATCTCGTCGTGACCCATGGCGATGCCTGCTTGCCGAATATCATGGTGGA
AAATGGCCGCTTTTCTGGATTCATCGACTGTGGCCGGCTGGGTGTGGCGGACCGCTATCAGGACATAGCG
TTGGCTACCCGTGATATTGCTGAAGAGCTTGGCGGCGAATGGGCTGACCGCTTCCTCGTGCTTTACGGTA
TCGCCGCTCCCGATTCGCAGCGCATCGCCTTCTATCGCCTTCTTGACGAGTTCTTCTGAGCGGGACTCTG
GGGTTCGAAATGACCGACCAAGCGACGCCCAACCTGCCATCACGAGATTTCGATTCCACCGCCGCCTTCT
ATGAAAGGTTGGGCTTCGGAATCGTTTTCCGGGACGCCGGCTGGATGATCCTCCAGCGCGGGGATCTCAT
GCTGGAGTTCTTCGCCCACCCTAGGGGGAGGCTAACTGAAACACGGAAGGAGACAATACCGGAAGGAACC
CGCGCTATGACGGCAATAAAAAGACAGAATAAAACGCACGGTGTTGGGTCGTTTGTTCATAAACGCGGGG
TTCGGTCCCAGGGCTGGCACTCTGTCGATACCCCACCGAGACCCCATTGGGGCCAATACGCCCGCGTTTC
TTCCTTTTCCCCACCCCACCCCCCAAGTTCGGGTGAAGGCCCAGGGCTCGCAGCCAACGTCGGGGCGGCA
GGCCCTGCCATAGCCTCAGGTTACTCATATATACTTTAGATTGATTTAAAACTTCATTTTTAATTTAAAA
GGATCTAGGTGAAGATCCTTTTTGATAATCTCATGACCAAAATCCCTTAACGTGAGTTTTCGTTCCACTG
AGCGTCAGACCCCGTAGAAAAGATCAAAGGATCTTCTTGAGATCCTTTTTTTCTGCGCGTAATCTGCTGC
TTGCAAACAAAAAAACCACCGCTACCAGCGGTGGTTTGTTTGCCGGATCAAGAGCTACCAACTCTTTTTC
CGAAGGTAACTGGCTTCAGCAGAGCGCAGATACCAAATACTGTTCTTCTAGTGTAGCCGTAGTTAGGCCA
CCACTTCAAGAACTCTGTAGCACCGCCTACATACCTCGCTCTGCTAATCCTGTTACCAGTGGCTGCTGCC
AGTGGCGATAAGTCGTGTCTTACCGGGTTGGACTCAAGACGATAGTTACCGGATAAGGCGCAGCGGTCGG
GCTGAACGGGGGGTTCGTGCACACAGCCCAGCTTGGAGCGAACGACCTACACCGAACTGAGATACCTACA
GCGTGAGCTATGAGAAAGCGCCACGCTTCCCGAAGGGAGAAAGGCGGACAGGTATCCGGTAAGCGGCAGG
GTCGGAACAGGAGAGCGCACGAGGGAGCTTCCAGGGGGAAACGCCTGGTATCTTTATAGTCCTGTCGGGT
TTCGCCACCTCTGACTTGAGCGTCGATTTTTGTGATGCTCGTCAGGGGGGCGGAGCCTATGGAAAAACGC
CAGCAACGCGGCCTTTTTACGGTTCCTGGCCTTTTGCTGGCCTTTTGCTCACATGTTCTTTCCTGCGTTA
TCCCCTGATTCTGTGGATAACCGTATTACCGC
