>Addgene plasmid #54812 | mEos4b-C1 | depositor partial sequence | sequence record 85208 | insert sequence
TACGGTGGGAGGTCTATATAAGCAGAGCTGGTTTAGTGAACCGTCAGATCCGCTAGCGCTACCGGTCGCC
ACCATGGTGAGTGCGATTAAGCCAGACATGAGGATCAAACTCCGTATGGAAGGCAACGTAAACGGGCACC
ACTTTGTGATCGACGGAGATGGTACAGGCAAGCCTTATGAGGGAAAACAGACCATGGATCTTGAAGTCAA
AGAGGGCGGACCTCTGCCTTTTGCCTTTGATATCCTGACCACTGCATTCCATTACGGCAACAGGGTATTC
GTGAAATATCCAGACAACATACAAGACTATTTTAAGCAGTCGTTTCCTAAGGGGTATTCGTGGGAACGAA
GCTTGACTTTCGAAGACGGGGGCATTTGCAATGCCAGAAACGACATAACAATGGAAGGGGACACTTTCTA
TAATAAAGTTCGATTTTATGGTACCAACTTTCCCGCCAATGGTCCAGTTATGCAGAAGAAGACGCTGAAA
TGGGAGCCCTCCACTGAGAAAATGTATGTGCGTGATGGAGTGCTGACGGGTGATATTGAGATGGCTTTGT
TGCTTGAAGGAAATGCCCATTACCGATGTGACTTCAGAACTACTTACAAAGCTAAGGAGAAGGGTGTCAA
GTTACCAGGCGCCCACTTTGTGGACCACGCCATTGAGATTTTAAGCCATGACAAAGATTACAACAAGGTT
AAGCTGTATGAGCATGCTGTTGCTCATTCTGGATTGCCTGACAATGCCAGACGATCCGGACTCAGATCTC
GAGCTCAAGCTTCGAATTCTGCAGTCGACGGTACCGCGGGCCCGGGATCCACCGGATCTAGATAACTGAT
CATAATCAGCCATACCACATTTGTAGAGGTTTTACTTGCTTTAAAAAACCTCCCACACCTCCCCCTGAAC
CTGAAACATAAAA
