>Addgene plasmid #54812 | mEos4b-C1 | addgene partial sequence | sequence record 90711 | CMV-F 5'-CGCAAATGGGCGGTAGGCGTG-3'
GTGAACCGTCAGATCCGCTAGCGCTACCGGTCGCCACCATGGTGAGTGCGATTAAGCCAGACATGAGGAT
CAAACTCCGTATGGAAGGCAACGTAAACGGGCACCACTTTGTGATCGACGGAGATGGTACAGGCAAGCCT
TATGAGGGAAAACAGACCATGGATCTTGAAGTCAAAGAGGGCGGACCTCTGCCTTTTGCCTTTGATATCC
TGACCACTGCATTCCATTACGGCAACAGGGTATTCGTGAAATATCCAGACAACATACAAGACTATTTTAA
GCAGTCGTTTCCTAAGGGGTATTCGTGGGAACGAAGCTTGACTTTCGAAGACGGGGGCATTTGCAATGCC
AGAAACGACATAACAATGGAAGGGGACACTTTCTATAATAAAGTTCGATTTTATGGTACCAACTTTCCCG
CCAATGGTCCAGTTATGCAGAAGAAGACGCTGAAATGGGAGCCCTCCACTGAGAAAATGTATGTGCGTGA
TGGAGTGCTGACGGGTGATATTGAGATGGCTTTGTTGCTTGAAGGAAATGCCCATTACCGATGTGACTTC
AGAACTACTTACAAAGCTAAGGAGAAGGGTGTCAAGTTACCAGGCGCCCACTTTGTGGACCACGCCATTG
AGATTTTAAGCCATGACAAAGATTACAACAAGGTTAAGCTGTATGAGCATGCTGTTGCTCATTCTGGATT
GCCTGACAATGCCAGACGATCCGGACTCAGATCTCGAGCTCAAGCTTCGAATTCTGCAGTCGACGGTACC
GCGGGCCCGGGATCCACCGGATCTAGATAACTGATCATAATCAGCCATACCACAT
